Addgene plasmid #211175: pBiT3.1-C_WDHD1:1-1129
Purpose: Mammalian expression of full-length human WDHD1. C-terminal HiBiT tag.
Depositing lab: Cheryl Arrowsmith. Publication: A Target Class Ligandability Evaluation of WD40 Repeat-Containing Proteins. Ackloo S, Li F, Szewczyk M, Seitova A, Loppnau P, Zeng H, Xu J, Ahmad S, Arnautova YA, Baghaie AJ, Beldar S, Bolotokova A, Centrella PA, Chau I, Clark MA, Cuozzo JW, Dehghani-Tafti S, Disch JS, Dong A, Dumas A, Feng JA, Ghiabi P, Gibson E, Gilmer J, Goldman B, Green SR, Guie MA, Guilinger JP, Harms N, Herasymenko O, Houliston S, Hutchinson A, Kearnes S, Keefe AD, Kimani SW, Kramer T, Kutera M, Kwak HA, Lento C, Li Y, Liu J, Loup J, Machado RAC, Mulhern CJ, Perveen S, Righetto GL, Riley P, Shrestha S, Sigel EA, Silva M, Sintchak MD, Slakman BL, Taylor RD, Thompson J, Torng W, Underkoffler C, von Rechenberg M, Walsh RT, Watson I, Wilson DJ, Wolf E, Yadav M, Yazdi AK, Zhang J, Zhang Y, Santhakumar V, Edwards AM, Barsyte-Lovejoy D, Schapira M, Brown PJ, Halabelian L, Arrowsmith CH. J Med Chem. 2025 Jan 23;68(2):1092-1112. doi: 10.1021/acs.jmedchem.4c02010. Epub 2024 Nov 4. PubMed 39495097.
Backbone
  Vector backbone: pBiT3.1-C
  Backbone manufacturer: Promega
  Vector type: Mammalian Expression
  Selectable markers: Neomycin (select with G418)
Growth in bacteria
  Bacterial resistance: Kanamycin, 50 μg/mL
  Growth temperature: 37°C
  Growth strain: DH5alpha
  Copy number: High Copy
Gene/Insert
  Gene/Insert name: WDHD1:M1-E1129
  Species: H. sapiens (human)
  Insert size (bp): 3387
  Mutation: wild type
  Entrez Gene: WDHD1 (a.k.a. AND-1, AND1, CHTF4, CTF4)
  Promoter: CMV
  Tag / fusion protein: GSSGGSSGVSGWRLFKKIS (C terminal on insert)
  Cloning method: Ligation Independent Cloning
  Sequencing primers: 5′ T7; 3′ TTGCTCAGCGGTGGCAGCAG
Resource information
  A portion of this plasmid was derived from a plasmid made by: Mammalian Gene Collection (BC063041)
Terms and licenses: Academic/Nonprofit Terms; Industry Terms: Not Available to Industry
Depositor comments: 5' Cloning Site: EcoR1 (not destroyed), 3' Cloning Site: Xho1 (not destroyed).
How to cite: pBiT3.1-C_WDHD1:1-1129 was a gift from Cheryl Arrowsmith (Addgene plasmid # 211175 ; http://n2t.net/addgene:211175 ; RRID:Addgene_211175)
