[The description below was written by a language model from this plasmid's Addgene catalogue record and pLannotate feature annotations shown in this document.]
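Description:
pBiT3.1-C_WDHD1:1-1129 is a mammalian expression plasmid built on Promega's pBiT3.1-C backbone that produces full-length, wild-type human WDHD1 (residues M1–E1129; also known as AND-1 or CTF4) carrying a C-terminal HiBiT tag. The 3,387 bp open reading frame, derived from a Mammalian Gene Collection clone, was inserted by ligation-independent cloning between EcoRI and XhoI sites that both remain intact. Transcription is driven by the CMV immediate-early enhancer and promoter, followed by a chimeric β-globin/immunoglobulin intron that promotes efficient processing of the transcript, and it terminates at an SV40 polyadenylation signal. A T7 promoter just upstream of the insert serves as a sequencing primer site. The tag consists of a short glycine/serine linker fused to the 11-residue HiBiT peptide, which complements the LgBiT fragment to reconstitute NanoLuc luciferase, so the fusion protein can be quantified by luminescence.

The 7,715 nt plasmid replicates in E. coli from a high-copy ColE1/pUC-type origin and is selected with kanamycin through the neo (nptII) gene, expressed from a bacterial EM7 promoter; a loxP site lies just upstream of this cassette. The catalogue entry lists neomycin/G418 as the mammalian marker, but the feature table shows only the bacterial promoter upstream of neo. It does show a separate SV40 promoter-driven blasticidin S deaminase cassette with a synthetic poly(A) signal, which the catalogue fields do not mention. The small "SET1" and large T antigen fragments are probably annotation artefacts of backbone sequence. The construct comes from a study evaluating the ligandability of WD40-repeat proteins, where HiBiT-tagged WDHD1 would suit luminescence-based measurements of protein level in cells, although the record does not state the specific assay.
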