Features (pLannotate 1.2.2; 17 found; start..end, strand, type, name):
     24..105     -  polyA_signal   SV40 poly(A) signal: SV40 polyadenylation signal
    128..211     -  CDS            large T antigen (fragment): large T antigen from SV40 (simian virus 40)
    276..641     +  enhancer       CMV enhancer: human cytomegalovirus immediate early enhancer
    643..842     +  promoter       CMV promoter: human cytomegalovirus (CMV) immediate early promoter
    981..1113    +  intron         chimeric intron: chimera between introns from human β-globin and immunoglobulin heavy chain genes
   1157..1175    +  promoter       T7 promoter: promoter for bacteriophage T7 RNA polymerase
   1243..4629    +  CDS            WDHD1: WDHD1_HUMAN - Also known as AND1. Experimental evidence at protein level: Swiss-Prot protein existence level 1. Acts as a replication initiation factor that brings together the MCM2-7 helicase and the DNA polymerase alpha/primase complex in order to initiate DNA replication. From Homo sapiens (Human).
   4725..4752    +  CDS            SET1 (fragment): solubility-enhancement tag derived from T7 phage gene 10B
   4778..4899    -  polyA_signal   SV40 poly(A) signal: SV40 polyadenylation signal
   4922..4990    -  CDS            large T antigen (fragment): large T antigen from SV40 (simian virus 40)
   5014..5047    +  protein_bind   loxP: Cre-mediated recombination occurs in the 8-bp core sequence (GCATACAT). Cre recombinase
   5057..5104    +  promoter       EM7 promoter: synthetic bacterial promoter&nbsp
   5136..5927    +  CDS            neo: KKA2_KLEPN - Also known as kan, nptII. Experimental evidence at protein level: Swiss-Prot protein existence level 1. Resistance to kanamycin, neomycin, paromomycin, ribostamycin, butirosin and gentamicin B. From Klebsiella pneumoniae.
   6088..6676    -  rep_origin     ori: high-copy-number ColE1/pMB1/pBR322/pUC origin of replication
   6802..6850    -  polyA_signal   poly(A) signal: synthetic polyadenylation signal
   6874..7272    -  CDS            BSD: blasticidin S deaminase; Aspergillus terreus BSD; confers resistance to blasticidin
   7303..7660    -  promoter       SV40 promoter: SV40 enhancer and early promoter
>Addgene plasmid #211175 | pBiT3.1-C_WDHD1:1-1129 | addgene full sequence | sequence record 425874 | Addgene NGS Result
AAGACGCGTTAATTAAGACGTCGGCAGTGAAAAAAATGCTTTATTTGTGAAATTTGTGATGCTATTGCTT
TATTTGTAACCATTATAAGCTGCAATAAACAAGTTAACAACAACAATTGCATTCATTTTATGTTTCAGGT
TCAGGGGGAGGTGTGGGAGGTTTTTTAAAGCAAGTAAAACCTCTACAAATGTGGTATGGCTGATTATGAT
CCGCGGCCGCAATACGTCGACGTTATCAGCTGACTTCGTACGAGAGCCTAGGATTATGGCGCGCCACTAG
TTATTAATAGTAATCAATTACGGGGTCATTAGTTCATAGCCCATATATGGAGTTCCGCGTTACATAACTT
ACGGTAAATGGCCCGCCTGGCTGACCGCCCAACGACCCCCGCCCATTGACGTCAATAATGACGTATGTTC
CCATAGTAACGCCAATAGGGACTTTCCATTGACGTCAATGGGTGGAGTATTTACGGTAAACTGCCCACTT
GGCAGTACATCAAGTGTATCATATGCCAAGTCCGCCCCCTATTGACGTCAATGACGGTAAATGGCCCGCC
TGGCATTATGCCCAGTACATGACCTTACGGGACTTTCCTACTTGGCAGTACATCTACGTATTAGTCATCG
CTATTACCATGGTGATGCGGTTTTGGCAGTACACCAATGGGCGTGGATAGCGGTTTGACTCACGGGGATT
TCCAAGTCTCCACCCCATTGACGTCAATGGGAGTTTGTTTTGGCACCAAAATCAACGGGACTTTCCAAAA
TGTCGTAATAACCCCGCCCCGTTGACGCAAATGGGCGGTAGGCGTGTACGGTGGGAGGTCTATATAAGCA
GAGCTGGTTTAGTGAACCGTCAGATCACTAGAATCTTTATTGCGGTAGTTTATCACAGTTAAATTGCTAA
CGCAGTCAGTGCTTCTGACACAACAGTCTCGAACTTAAGCTGCAGAAGTTGGTCGTGAGGCACTGGGCAG
GTAAGTATCAAGGTTACAAGACAGGTTTAAGGAGACCAATAGAAACTGGGCTTGTCGAGACAGAGAAGAC
TCTTGCGTTTCTGATAGGCACCTATTGGTCTTACTGACATCCACTTTGCCTTTCTCTCCACAGGTGTCCA
CTCCCAGTTCAATTACAGCTCTTAAGGCTAGAGTATTAATACGACTCACTATAGGGGCGATCGCAACAAG
CTTCGGGAAGATCTGGAGCTAGCGGCGGGGGATCCGGTGGGAATTCGACACCATGCCTGCCACACGGAAG
CCAATGAGATATGGGCATACAGAGGGACACACGGAGGTCTGTTTTGATGATTCTGGGAGTTTTATTGTGA
CTTGTGGAAGTGATGGTGATGTGAGGATTTGGGAAGACTTGGATGATGATGATCCTAAGTTCATTAATGT
TGGAGAAAAGGCATATTCATGTGCTTTGAAGAGTGGAAAACTGGTCACTGCAGTTTCTAATAATACTATT
CAAGTCCACACATTTCCTGAAGGAGTTCCAGATGGTATATTGACTCGCTTCACTACAAATGCAAACCATG
TGGTCTTTAATGGGGATGGTACTAAAATTGCTGCTGGATCTAGTGATTTTCTAGTCAAAATTGTGGATGT
GATGGATAGCAGCCAACAGAAAACATTTCGAGGACATGATGCCCCTGTTTTAAGTCTTTCCTTTGATCCT
AAGGACATCTTTCTGGCATCAGCTAGTTGTGATGGATCTGTCAGAGTGTGGCAAATTTCAGATCAGACAT
GTGCTATTAGTTGGCCACTGCTACAAAAATGCAACGATGTGATAAATGCAAAATCAATCTGCAGACTTGC
TTGGCAGCCAAAAAGTGGGAAGTTACTGGCAATTCCTGTGGAAAAATCTGTTAAGCTATATAGAAGAGAA
TCTTGGAGTCATCAATTTGATCTTTCAGATAATTTCATCTCTCAGACCCTCAATATAGTAACCTGGTCTC
CCTGTGGGCAATATTTAGCTGCAGGTAGTATTAATGGTCTAATCATAGTTTGGAATGTGGAAACCAAAGA
CTGCATGGAAAGGGTGAAACATGAGAAAGGTTATGCAATTTGTGGTCTGGCATGGCATCCTACTTGTGGT
CGAATATCGTATACTGATGCGGAAGGAAATCTAGGGCTTCTAGAGAATGTTTGTGACCCCAGTGGAAAGA
CATCAAGCAGTAAGGTATCTAGCAGAGTGGAAAAGGATTATAATGATCTTTTTGATGGAGATGATATGAG
TAATGCTGGTGATTTTCTAAATGACAATGCAGTTGAGATCCCTTCTTTTTCAAAAGGGATTATAAATGAT
GATGAGGATGATGAAGACCTCATGATGGCTTCAGGTCGTCCTAGACAGCGAAGTCACATCCTAGAAGATG
ATGAAAACTCAGTTGATATTTCAATGCTAAAAACTGGTTCTAGTCTTCTCAAAGAGGAGGAGGAAGATGG
TCAAGAAGGCAGCATTCACAATCTACCACTTGTAACATCCCAAAGGCCATTTTATGATGGACCCATGCCA
ACTCCCCGGCAAAAGCCATTTCAGTCAGGTTCTACACCGTTGCATCTCACTCACAGATTCATGGTGTGGA
ACTCTATTGGAATTATTCGCTGCTATAATGATGAGCAAGACAATGCCATAGATGTGGAGTTCCATGATAC
CTCCATACACCATGCAACACACTTATCAAACACTTTGAATTATACAATAGCAGATCTTTCCCACGAAGCT
ATTTTGTTGGCATGTGAAAGCACTGATGAACTAGCAAGCAAGCTTCACTGCCTGCACTTTAGTTCTTGGG
ATTCAAGCAAAGAGTGGATAATAGACTTGCCTCAGAATGAGGATATTGAAGCCATATGTCTCGGTCAAGG
ATGGGCTGCTGCCGCTACTAGTGCCCTGCTTCTTCGATTGTTTACTATTGGAGGGGTTCAAAAAGAGGTA
TTCAGCCTTGCTGGACCTGTGGTGTCAATGGCAGGACATGGAGAACAGCTTTTCATTGTTTATCACAGAG
GTACAGGATTTGATGGGGATCAGTGCCTTGGAGTTCAACTGCTAGAGCTGGGGAAAAAGAAAAAACAAAT
TTTGCATGGTGACCCTCTTCCTCTTACAAGGAAATCCTACCTTGCATGGATTGGGTTTTCAGCTGAAGGT
ACCCCTTGTTACGTGGATTCAGAAGGAATTGTTCGAATGCTTAACAGAGGACTTGGTAATACGTGGACTC
CTATATGTAATACAAGAGAGCACTGCAAAGGAAAATCTGATCACTACTGGGTGGTTGGTATCCATGAAAA
TCCCCAGCAACTAAGGTGCATTCCTTGTAAAGGTTCTCGGTTTCCCCCAACCCTTCCACGCCCTGCTGTT
GCTATATTATCCTTTAAGCTTCCTTACTGTCAGATTGCAACAGAGAAAGGACAAATGGAGGAGCAATTTT
GGCGTTCAGTTATATTTCACAACCACCTTGATTATTTAGCTAAAAATGGTTATGAATATGAAGAGAGCAC
TAAAAATCAAGCAACAAAAGAGCAACAGGAACTTTTAATGAAAATGCTTGCGCTTTCTTGTAAACTGGAG
CGAGAATTCCGTTGTGTGGAACTTGCTGATCTAATGACTCAAAATGCTGTGAATTTAGCCATTAAATATG
CTTCTCGCTCTCGGAAATTAATACTGGCTCAAAAACTAAGTGAACTGGCTGTAGAGAAGGCAGCCGAATT
GACAGCAACCCAGGTGGAAGAGGAAGAAGAAGAAGAAGATTTCAGAAAAAAGCTGAATGCTGGTTACAGC
AATACTGCTACAGAGTGGAGCCAACCAAGGTTCAGAAATCAAGTTGAAGAAGATGCTGAGGACAGTGGAG
AAGCTGATGATGAAGAAAAACCAGAAATACATAAGCCTGGACAGAACTCGTTTTCCAAAAGTACAAATTC
CTCTGATGTTTCAGCTAAGTCAGGTGCAGTTACCTTTAGCAGCCAAGGACGAGTAAATCCCTTTAAGGTA
TCAGCCAGTTCCAAAGAACCAGCCATGTCAATGAATTCAGCACGTTCAACTAATATTTTAGACAATATGG
GCAAATCATCCAAGAAATCCACTGCACTTAGTCGAACTACAAATAATGAAAAGTCTCCCATTATAAAGCC
TCTGATTCCAAAGCCGAAGCCTAAGCAGGCATCTGCAGCATCCTATTTCCAGAAAAGAAATTCTCAAACT
AATAAAACTGAGGAAGTGAAAGAAGAAAATCTTAAAAATGTATTATCTGAAACCCCAGCTATATGTCCTC
CTCAAAACACTGAAAACCAAAGGCCAAAGACCGGGTTCCAGATGTGGTTAGAAGAAAATAGAAGTAATAT
TTTGTCTGACAATCCTGACTTTTCAGATGAAGCAGACATAATAAAAGAAGGAATGATTCGATTTAGAGTA
TTGTCAACTGAAGAAAGAAAGGTGTGGGCTAACAAAGCCAAAGGAGAAACGGCAAGTGAAGGAACTGAAG
CAAAGAAGCGAAAACGTGTGGTTGATGAAAGTGATGAAACAGAAAACCAGGAAGAAAAAGCAAAAGAGAA
CCTGAATTTGTCTAAAAAGCAGAAACCTTTAGATTTTTCTACAAATCAGAAACTATCAGCTTTTGCATTT
AAGCAGGAGGGCTCGAGCGGTGGGAGCTCCGGTGTGAGCGGCTGGCGGCTGTTCAAGAAGATTAGCTAAG
TTTAAACGGCCGCGACTCTAGACTGCAGGCATGCAAGCTGATTTGGCTGCTGCCACCGCTGAGCAAGGCC
GCTTCGAGCAGACATGATAAGATACATTGATGAGTTTGGACAAACCACAACTAGAATGCAGTGAAAAAAA
TGCTTTATTTGTGAAATTTGTGATGCTATTGCTTTATTTGTAACCATTATAAGCTGCAATAAACAAGTTA
ACAACAACAATTGCATTCATTTTATGTTTCAGGTTCAGGGGGAGATGTGGGAGGTTTTTTTAAGCAAGTA
AAACCTCTACAAATGTGGTAAAATCTTAATTAAGACTTCTAATATAACTTCGTATAGCATACATTATACG
AAGTTATGGTTCCACTGTTGACAATTAATCATCGGCATAGTATATCGGCATAGTATAATACGACAAGGTG
AGGAACTAAACCCAGGAGGCAGATCATGATTGAACAAGATGGATTGCACGCAGGTTCTCCGGCCGCTTGG
GTGGAGAGGCTATTCGGCTATGACTGGGCACAACAGACAATCGGCTGCTCTGATGCCGCCGTGTTCCGGC
TGTCAGCGCAGGGGCGCCCGGTTCTTTTTGTCAAGACCGACCTGTCCGGTGCCCTGAATGAACTGCAGGA
CGAGGCAGCGCGGCTATCGTGGCTGGCCACGACGGGCGTTCCTTGCGCAGCTGTGCTCGACGTTGTCACT
GAAGCGGGAAGGGACTGGCTGCTATTGGGCGAAGTGCCGGGGCAGGATCTCCTGTCATCTCACCTTGCTC
CTGCCGAGAAAGTATCCATCATGGCTGATGCAATGCGGCGGCTGCATACGCTTGATCCGGCTACCTGCCC
ATTCGACCACCAAGCGAAACATCGCATCGAGCGAGCACGTACTCGGATGGAAGCCGGTCTTGTCGATCAG
GATGATCTGGACGAAGAGCATCAGGGGCTCGCGCCAGCCGAACTGTTCGCCAGGCTCAAGGCGCGCATGC
CCGACGGCGAGGATCTCGTCGTGACCCATGGCGATGCCTGCTTGCCGAATATCATGGTGGAAAATGGCCG
CTTTTCTGGATTCATCGACTGTGGCCGGCTGGGTGTGGCGGACCGCTATCAGGACATAGCGTTGGCTACC
CGTGATATTGCTGAAGAGCTTGGCGGCGAATGGGCTGACCGCTTCCTCGTGCTTTACGGTATCGCCGCTC
CCGATTCGCAGCGCATCGCCTTCTATCGCCTTCTTGACGAGTTCTTCTGATTCGAAATGACCGACCAAGC
GACGCCCAACCGGTATCAGCTCACTCAAAGGCGGTAATACGGTTATCCACAGAATCAGGGGATAACGCAG
GAAAGAACATGTGAGCAAAAGGCCAGCAAAAGGCCAGGAACCGTAAAAAGGCCGCGTTGCTGGCGTTTTT
CCATAGGCTCCGCCCCCCTGACGAGCATCACAAAAATCGACGCTCAAGTCAGAGGTGGCGAAACCCGACA
GGACTATAAAGATACCAGGCGTTTCCCCCTGGAAGCTCCCTCGTGCGCTCTCCTGTTCCGACCCTGCCGC
TTACCGGATACCTGTCCGCCTTTCTCCCTTCGGGAAGCGTGGCGCTTTCTCATAGCTCACGCTGTAGGTA
TCTCAGTTCGGTGTAGGTCGTTCGCTCCAAGCTGGGCTGTGTGCACGAACCCCCCGTTCAGCCCGACCGC
TGCGCCTTATCCGGTAACTATCGTCTTGAGTCCAACCCGGTAAGACACGACTTATCGCCACTGGCAGCAG
CCACTGGTAACAGGATTAGCAGAGCGAGGTATGTAGGCGGTGCTACAGAGTTCTTGAAGTGGTGGCCTAA
CTACGGCTACACTAGAAGGACAGTATTTGGTATCTGCGCTCTGCTGAAGCCAGTTACCTTCGGAAAAAGA
GTTGGTAGCTCTTGATCCGGCAAACAAACCACCGCTGGTAGCGGTGGTTTTTTTGTTTGCAAGCAGCAGA
TTACGCGCAGAAAAAAAGGATTTCAAGAAGATCCTTTGATCTTTTCTACGGGGTCTGACGCTCAGTGGAA
CGAAAACTCACGTTAAGGGATTTTGGTCATGAGATTATCAAAAAGGATCTTCACCTAGATCCTTTTATAG
TCCGGAATCGTCACACAAAAAACCAACACACAGATGTAATGAAAATAAAGATATTTTATTGCGGCCATCG
TGATGGCTAGAGTTTAGCCCTCCCACACATAACCAGAGGGCAGCAATTCACGAATCCCAACTGCCGTCGG
CTGTCCATCACTGTCCTTCACTATGGCTTTGATCCCAGGATGCAGATCGAGAAGCACCTGTCGGCACCGT
CCGCAGGGGCTCAAGATGCCCCTGTTCTCATTTCCGATCGCGACGATACAAGTCAGGTTGCCAGCTGCCG
CAGCAGCAGCAGTGCCCAGCACCACGAGTTCTGCACAAGGTCCCCCAGTAAAATGATATACATTGACACC
AGTGAAGATGCGGCCGTCGCTAGAGAGAGCTGCGCTGGCGACGCTGTAGTCTTCAGAGATGGGGATGCTG
TTGATTGTAGCCGTTGCTCTTTCAATGAGGGTGGATTCTTCTTGAGACAAAGGCTTGGCCATGGTGGCGC
TAGTGTCAGAAGAATCGAGCTTTTTGCAAAAGCCTAGGCCTCCAAAAAAGCCTCCTCACTACTTCTGGAA
TAGCTCAGAGGCCGAGGCGGCCTCGGCCTCTGCATAAATAAAAAAAATTAGTCAGCCATGGGGCGGAGAA
TGGGCGGAACTGGGCGGAGTTAGGGGCGGGATGGGCGGAGTTAGGGGCGGGACTATGGTTGCTGACTAAT
TGAGATGCATGCTTTGCATACTTCTGCCTGCTGGGGAGCCTGGGGACTTTCCACACCTGGTTGCTGACTA
ATTGAGATGCATGCTTTGCATACTTCTGCCTGCTGGGGAGCCTGGGGACTTTCCACACCCTAACTGACAC
ACATTCCACAGCTGGTTCTTTCCGCCTCAGAAGGTACCTAACCAAGTTCCTCTTTCAGAGGTTATTTCAG
GCCATGGTGCTGCGC
