>Addgene plasmid #211175 | pBiT3.1-C_WDHD1:1-1129 | depositor partial sequence | sequence record 411828 | Insert sequence
ATGCCTGCCACACGGAAGCCAATGAGATATGGGCATACAGAGGGACACACGGAGGTCTGTTTTGATGATT
CTGGGAGTTTTATTGTGACTTGTGGAAGTGATGGTGATGTGAGGATTTGGGAAGACTTGGATGATGATGA
TCCTAAGTTCATTAATGTTGGAGAAAAGGCATATTCATGTGCTTTGAAGAGTGGAAAACTGGTCACTGCA
GTTTCTAATAATACTATTCAAGTCCACACATTTCCTGAAGGAGTTCCAGATGGTATATTGACTCGCTTCA
CTACAAATGCAAACCATGTGGTCTTTAATGGGGATGGTACTAAAATTGCTGCTGGATCTAGTGATTTTCT
AGTCAAAATTGTGGATGTGATGGATAGCAGCCAACAGAAAACATTTCGAGGACATGATGCCCCTGTTTTA
AGTCTTTCCTTTGATCCTAAGGACATCTTTCTGGCATCAGCTAGTTGTGATGGATCTGTCAGAGTGTGGC
AAATTTCAGATCAGACATGTGCTATTAGTTGGCCACTGCTACAAAAATGCAACGATGTGATAAATGCAAA
ATCAATCTGCAGACTTGCTTGGCAGCCAAAAAGTGGGAAGTTACTGGCAATTCCTGTGGAAAAATCTGTT
AAGCTATATAGAAGAGAATCTTGGAGTCATCAATTTGATCTTTCAGATAATTTCATCTCTCAGACCCTCA
ATATAGTAACCTGGTCTCCCTGTGGGCAATATTTAGCTGCAGGTAGTATTAATGGTCTAATCATAGTTTG
GAATGTGGAAACCAAAGACTGCATGGAAAGGGTGAAACATGAGAAAGGTTATGCAATTTGTGGTCTGGCA
TGGCATCCTACTTGTGGTCGAATATCGTATACTGATGCGGAAGGAAATCTAGGGCTTCTAGAGAATGTTT
GTGACCCCAGTGGAAAGACATCAAGCAGTAAGGTATCTAGCAGAGTGGAAAAGGATTATAATGATCTTTT
TGATGGAGATGATATGAGTAATGCTGGTGATTTTCTAAATGACAATGCAGTTGAGATCCCTTCTTTTTCA
AAAGGGATTATAAATGATGATGAGGATGATGAAGACCTCATGATGGCTTCAGGTCGTCCTAGACAGCGAA
GTCACATCCTAGAAGATGATGAAAACTCAGTTGATATTTCAATGCTAAAAACTGGTTCTAGTCTTCTCAA
AGAGGAGGAGGAAGATGGTCAAGAAGGCAGCATTCACAATCTACCACTTGTAACATCCCAAAGGCCATTT
TATGATGGACCCATGCCAACTCCCCGGCAAAAGCCATTTCAGTCAGGTTCTACACCGTTGCATCTCACTC
ACAGATTCATGGTGTGGAACTCTATTGGAATTATTCGCTGCTATAATGATGAGCAAGACAATGCCATAGA
TGTGGAGTTCCATGATACCTCCATACACCATGCAACACACTTATCAAACACTTTGAATTATACAATAGCA
GATCTTTCCCACGAAGCTATTTTGTTGGCATGTGAAAGCACTGATGAACTAGCAAGCAAGCTTCACTGCC
TGCACTTTAGTTCTTGGGATTCAAGCAAAGAGTGGATAATAGACTTGCCTCAGAATGAGGATATTGAAGC
CATATGTCTCGGTCAAGGATGGGCTGCTGCCGCTACTAGTGCCCTGCTTCTTCGATTGTTTACTATTGGA
GGGGTTCAAAAAGAGGTATTCAGCCTTGCTGGACCTGTGGTGTCAATGGCAGGACATGGAGAACAGCTTT
TCATTGTTTATCACAGAGGTACAGGATTTGATGGGGATCAGTGCCTTGGAGTTCAACTGCTAGAGCTGGG
GAAAAAGAAAAAACAAATTTTGCATGGTGACCCTCTTCCTCTTACAAGGAAATCCTACCTTGCATGGATT
GGGTTTTCAGCTGAAGGTACCCCTTGTTACGTGGATTCAGAAGGAATTGTTCGAATGCTTAACAGAGGAC
TTGGTAATACGTGGACTCCTATATGTAATACAAGAGAGCACTGCAAAGGAAAATCTGATCACTACTGGGT
GGTTGGTATCCATGAAAATCCCCAGCAACTAAGGTGCATTCCTTGTAAAGGTTCTCGGTTTCCCCCAACC
CTTCCACGCCCTGCTGTTGCTATATTATCCTTTAAGCTTCCTTACTGTCAGATTGCAACAGAGAAAGGAC
AAATGGAGGAGCAATTTTGGCGTTCAGTTATATTTCACAACCACCTTGATTATTTAGCTAAAAATGGTTA
TGAATATGAAGAGAGCACTAAAAATCAAGCAACAAAAGAGCAACAGGAACTTTTAATGAAAATGCTTGCG
CTTTCTTGTAAACTGGAGCGAGAATTCCGTTGTGTGGAACTTGCTGATCTAATGACTCAAAATGCTGTGA
ATTTAGCCATTAAATATGCTTCTCGCTCTCGGAAATTAATACTGGCTCAAAAACTAAGTGAACTGGCTGT
AGAGAAGGCAGCCGAATTGACAGCAACCCAGGTGGAAGAGGAAGAAGAAGAAGAAGATTTCAGAAAAAAG
CTGAATGCTGGTTACAGCAATACTGCTACAGAGTGGAGCCAACCAAGGTTCAGAAATCAAGTTGAAGAAG
ATGCTGAGGACAGTGGAGAAGCTGATGATGAAGAAAAACCAGAAATACATAAGCCTGGACAGAACTCGTT
TTCCAAAAGTACAAATTCCTCTGATGTTTCAGCTAAGTCAGGTGCAGTTACCTTTAGCAGCCAAGGACGA
GTAAATCCCTTTAAGGTATCAGCCAGTTCCAAAGAACCAGCCATGTCAATGAATTCAGCACGTTCAACTA
ATATTTTAGACAATATGGGCAAATCATCCAAGAAATCCACTGCACTTAGTCGAACTACAAATAATGAAAA
GTCTCCCATTATAAAGCCTCTGATTCCAAAGCCGAAGCCTAAGCAGGCATCTGCAGCATCCTATTTCCAG
AAAAGAAATTCTCAAACTAATAAAACTGAGGAAGTGAAAGAAGAAAATCTTAAAAATGTATTATCTGAAA
CCCCAGCTATATGTCCTCCTCAAAACACTGAAAACCAAAGGCCAAAGACCGGGTTCCAGATGTGGTTAGA
AGAAAATAGAAGTAATATTTTGTCTGACAATCCTGACTTTTCAGATGAAGCAGACATAATAAAAGAAGGA
ATGATTCGATTTAGAGTATTGTCAACTGAAGAAAGAAAGGTGTGGGCTAACAAAGCCAAAGGAGAAACGG
CAAGTGAAGGAACTGAAGCAAAGAAGCGAAAACGTGTGGTTGATGAAAGTGATGAAACAGAAAACCAGGA
AGAAAAAGCAAAAGAGAACCTGAATTTGTCTAAAAAGCAGAAACCTTTAGATTTTTCTACAAATCAGAAA
CTATCAGCTTTTGCATTTAAGCAGGAG
